Addgene plasmid #148984: pGBW-m4046280
Purpose: Yeast Expression plasmid for SARS-CoV-2 helicase
Depositing lab: Ginkgo Bioworks & Benjie Chen. Depositing organization: Ginkgo Bioworks.
Backbone
  Vector backbone: AmpR; 2u URA3
  Backbone size w/o insert (bp): 4078
  Vector type: Yeast Expression
  Selectable markers: URA3
Growth in bacteria
  Bacterial resistance: Ampicillin, 100 μg/mL
  Growth temperature: 37°C
  Growth strain: DH5alpha
  Copy number: High Copy
Gene/Insert
  Gene/Insert name: SARS-CoV-2 helicase
  Species: S. cerevisiae (budding yeast); Severe acute respiratory syndrome coronavirus 2
  Insert size (bp): 1796
  Mutation: wt
  Entrez Gene: ORF1ab (a.k.a. GU280_gp01)
  Promoter: pTEF1
  Tag / fusion protein: Cleavable thrombin;MBP (C terminal on backbone)
  Cloning method: Unknown
Resource information
  A portion of this plasmid was derived from a plasmid made by: GinkgoBioworks
Depositor comments: NCBI Reference Sequence: YP_009725308.1. Created by gene synthesis with Not1 site. NGS used for QC was performed by Ginkgo and may not fully cover the entire plasmid.
How to cite: pGBW-m4046280 was a gift from Ginkgo Bioworks & Benjie Chen (Addgene plasmid # 148984 ; http://n2t.net/addgene:148984 ; RRID:Addgene_148984)
