[The description below was written by a language model from this plasmid's Addgene catalogue record and pLannotate feature annotations shown in this document.]
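Description:
pGBW-m4046280 is an episomal yeast expression plasmid for producing the SARS-CoV-2 helicase, a mature product of the ORF1ab replicase polyprotein, in Saccharomyces cerevisiae. It is an E. coli–yeast shuttle vector. In bacteria it replicates from a high-copy ColE1/pUC-type origin and is selected with ampicillin through a β-lactamase gene that the annotation places downstream of a cat promoter. A short rop annotation sits next to AmpR, although the catalogue lists the plasmid as high copy. In yeast it is maintained by the 2μ origin and selected by uracil prototrophy through URA3, a marker that can also be counterselected with 5-FOA. Short phage T3 and T7 early terminators and a tonB terminator flank the bacterial modules, presumably to insulate them from read-through transcription.

The expression cassette is driven by the constitutive TEF1 promoter and ends at a CYC1 terminator. The wild-type helicase coding region of roughly 1.8 kb was made by gene synthesis. The feature table labels it as a fragment of the SARS-CoV replicase polyprotein; the methyltransferase text attached to that hit is generic polyprotein annotation and does not describe this insert. Immediately downstream lies an E. coli malE fragment encoding maltose-binding protein, giving a C-terminal MBP fusion joined through a thrombin-cleavable linker. MBP generally aids solubility and permits amylose affinity purification, and thrombin cleavage can then remove the tag. The listing of S. cerevisiae alongside the virus as species may reflect codon adaptation for yeast, but the record does not say so. The depositor notes that the sequencing used for quality control may not cover the entire plasmid.
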