Features (pLannotate 1.2.2; 14 found; start..end, strand, type, name):
     10..417     +  promoter       TEF1 promoter: S. cerevisiae TEF1; promoter for EF-1α
    434..2230    +  CDS            rep (fragment): R1AB_SARS - Experimental evidence at protein level: Swiss-Prot protein existence level 1. [2'-O-methyltransferase]: Methyltransferase that mediates mRNA cap 2'-O-ribose methylation to the 5'-cap structure of viral mRNAs. N7-methyl guanosine cap is a prerequisite for binding of nsp16. Therefore plays an essential role in viral mRNAs cap methylation which is essential to evade immune system. From Severe acute respiratory syndrome coronavirus (SARS-CoV).
   2246..3346    +  CDS            malE (fragment): MALE_ECO57 - Experimental evidence at protein level: Swiss-Prot protein existence level 1. Part of the ABC transporter complex MalEFGK involved in maltose/maltodextrin import. Binds maltose and higher maltodextrins. From Escherichia coli O157:H7.
   3375..3547    +  terminator     CYC1 terminator (fragment): S. cerevisiae CYC1; transcription terminator for CYC1
   3583..3759    +  promoter       URA3 promoter (fragment): S. cerevisiae URA3
   3760..4563    +  CDS            URA3: orotidine-5'-phosphate decarboxylase, required for uracil biosynthesis; S. cerevisiae URA3; yeast auxotrophic marker, counterselectable with 5-fluoroorotic acid (5-FOA)
   4646..5628    -  rep_origin     2μ ori: yeast 2μ plasmid origin of replication
   5706..5735    +  terminator     T3Te terminator: phage T3 early transcription terminator
   5757..6344    +  rep_origin     ori: high-copy-number ColE1/pMB1/pBR322/pUC origin of replication
   6356..6383    -  terminator     T7Te terminator: phage T7 early transcription terminator
   6407..6598    -  CDS            rop: Rop protein, which maintains plasmids at low copy number; rop
   6599..7459    -  CDS            AmpR: β-lactamase; bla; confers resistance to ampicillin, carbenicillin, and related antibiotics
   7460..7562    -  promoter       cat promoter: promoter of the E. coli cat gene encoding chloramphenicol acetyltransferase
   7563..7594    -  terminator     tonB terminator: bidirectional E. coli tonB-P14 transcription terminator
>Addgene plasmid #148984 | pGBW-m4046280 | addgene full sequence | sequence record 297242 | Ginkgo NGS Result
GCGGCCGCCCCACACACCATAGCTTCAAAATGTTTCTACTCCTTTTTTACTCTTCCAGATTTTCTCGGAC
TCCGCGCATCGCCGTACCACTTCAAAACACCCAAGCACAGCATACTAAATTTCCCCTCTTTCTTCCTCTA
GGGTGTCGTTAATTACCCGTACTAAAGGTTTGGAAAAGAAAAAAGAGACCGCCTCGTTTCTTTTTCTTCG
TCGAAAAAGGCAATAAAAATTTTTATCACGTTTCTTTTTCTTGAAAATTTTTTTTTTTGATTTTTTTCTC
TTTCGATGACCTCCCATTGATATTTAAGTTAATAAACGGTCTTCAATTTCTCAAGTTTCAGTTTCATTTT
TCTTGTTCTATTACAACTTTTTTTACTTCTTGCTCATTAGAAAGAAAGCATAGCAATCTAATCTAAGTTT
TAATTACAAAATGGTTGGGGCTTGTGTTCTTTGCAATTCACAGACTTCATTAAGATGTGGTGCTTGCATA
CGTAGACCATTCTTATGTTGTAAATGCTGTTACGACCATGTCATATCAACATCACATAAATTAGTCTTGT
CTGTTAATCCGTATGTTTGCAATGCTCCAGGTTGTGATGTCACAGATGTGACTCAACTTTACTTAGGAGG
TATGAGCTATTATTGTAAATCACATAAACCACCCATTAGTTTTCCATTGTGTGCTAATGGACAAGTTTTT
GGTTTATATAAAAATACATGTGTTGGTAGCGATAATGTTACTGACTTTAATGCAATTGCAACATGTGACT
GGACAAATGCTGGTGATTACATTTTAGCTAACACCTGTACTGAAAGACTCAAGCTTTTTGCAGCAGAAAC
GCTCAAAGCTACTGAGGAGACATTTAAACTGTCTTATGGTATTGCTACTGTACGTGAAGTGCTGTCTGAC
AGAGAATTACATCTTTCATGGGAAGTTGGTAAACCTAGACCACCACTTAACCGAAATTATGTCTTTACTG
GTTATCGTGTAACTAAAAACAGTAAAGTACAAATAGGAGAGTACACCTTTGAAAAAGGTGACTATGGTGA
TGCTGTTGTTTACCGAGGTACAACAACTTACAAATTAAATGTTGGTGATTATTTTGTGCTGACATCACAT
ACAGTAATGCCATTAAGTGCACCTACACTAGTGCCACAAGAGCACTATGTTAGAATTACTGGCTTATACC
CAACACTCAATATCTCAGATGAGTTTTCTAGCAATGTTGCAAATTATCAAAAGGTTGGTATGCAAAAGTA
TTCTACACTCCAGGGACCACCTGGTACTGGTAAGAGTCATTTTGCTATTGGCCTAGCTCTCTACTACCCT
TCTGCTCGCATAGTGTATACAGCTTGCTCTCATGCCGCTGTTGATGCACTATGTGAGAAGGCATTAAAAT
ATTTGCCTATAGATAAATGTAGTAGAATTATACCTGCACGTGCTCGTGTAGAGTGTTTTGATAAATTCAA
AGTGAATTCAACATTAGAACAGTATGTCTTTTGTACTGTAAATGCATTGCCTGAGACGACAGCAGATATA
GTTGTCTTTGATGAAATTTCAATGGCCACAAATTATGATTTGAGTGTTGTCAATGCCAGATTACGTGCTA
AGCACTATGTGTACATTGGCGACCCTGCTCAATTACCTGCACCACGCACATTGCTAACTAAGGGCACACT
AGAACCAGAATATTTCAATTCAGTGTGTAGACTTATGAAAACTATAGGTCCAGACATGTTCCTCGGAACT
TGTCGGCGTTGTCCTGCTGAAATTGTTGACACTGTGAGTGCTTTGGTTTATGATAATAAGCTTAAAGCAC
ATAAAGACAAATCAGCTCAATGCTTTAAAATGTTTTATAAGGGTGTTATCACGCATGATGTTTCATCTGC
AATTAACAGGCCACAAATAGGCGTGGTAAGAGAATTCCTTACACGTAACCCTGCTTGGAGAAAAGCTGTC
TTTATTTCACCTTATAATTCACAGAATGCTGTAGCCTCAAAGATTTTGGGACTACCAACTCAAACTGTTG
ATTCATCACAGGGCTCAGAATATGACTATGTCATATTCACTCAAACCACTGAAACAGCTCACTCTTGTAA
TGTAAACAGATTTAATGTTGCTATTACCAGAGCAAAAGTAGGCATACTTTGCATAATGTCTGATAGAGAC
CTTTATGACAAGTTGCAATTTACAAGTCTTGAAATTCCACGTAGGAATGTGGCAACTTTACTCGTGCCGA
GAGGTTCTAAAATCGAGGAAGGTAAGCTAGTCATTTGGATAAATGGAGATAAGGGTTACAACGGTTTGGC
AGAAGTAGGCAAGAAATTTGAAAAGGACACAGGTATCAAGGTGACGGTTGAACATCCAGACAAGTTAGAA
GAAAAATTCCCTCAAGTTGCTGCTACTGGTGATGGTCCCGACATTATTTTCTGGGCCCACGATCGTTTTG
GTGGATATGCTCAGTCAGGTTTGCTGGCTGAGATCACCCCAGACAAGGCCTTCCAAGATAAATTGTACCC
ATTCACTTGGGATGCTGTCAGATACAACGGTAAGCTTATAGCATATCCAATTGCTGTTGAAGCCTTATCG
TTGATCTACAATAAGGACTTGTTACCTAACCCACCAAAGACATGGGAAGAAATTCCAGCTTTGGATAAAG
AGCTAAAGGCCAAGGGAAAAAGCGCTTTGATGTTTAACTTACAAGAACCTTATTTCACCTGGCCATTAAT
CGCTGCTGACGGTGGTTACGCATTTAAATACGAAAACGGTAAGTATGACATTAAGGATGTCGGCGTTGAT
AATGCTGGTGCAAAGGCTGGTTTGACCTTCTTGGTTGATTTAATAAAGAATAAACACATGAACGCTGACA
CTGACTACTCTATCGCCGAAGCCGCTTTCAACAAGGGTGAAACTGCTATGACCATAAATGGTCCATGGGC
CTGGAGTAACATTGATACTTCTAAAGTAAACTATGGTGTCACTGTTTTGCCTACATTCAAAGGCCAACCA
TCCAAGCCCTTTGTCGGTGTTCTATCCGCTGGCATCAATGCTGCTTCTCCAAACAAGGAGCTAGCTAAAG
AATTTTTGGAAAATTACTTGTTAACTGACGAAGGTTTGGAGGCCGTTAACAAGGACAAGCCATTGGGTGC
TGTCGCTTTGAAATCTTACGAAGAAGAATTGGCTAAGGATCCCAGAATTGCCGCTACCATGGAGAACGCC
CAAAAGGGTGAAATTATGCCAAACATCCCACAAATGTCAGCCTTCTGGTACGCAGTTAGGACTGCCGTGA
TTAATGCTGCTTCCGGTAGACAAACCGTCGACGAAGCATTAAAAGATGCTCAAACGTAAACAGGCCCCTT
TTCCTTTGTCGATATCATGTAATTAGTTATGTCACGCTTACATTCACGCCCTCCTCCCACATCCGCTCTA
ACCGAAAAGGAAGGAGTTAGACAACCTGAAGTCTAGGTCCCTATTTATTTTTTTTAATAGTTATGTTAGT
ATTAAGAACGTTATTTATATTTCAAATTTTTCTTTTTTTTCTGTACAAAGCGGCCGCCGAACCACTAGTG
CACTGCAGTACACGGTTTCCTTGAAATTTTTTTGATTCGGTAATCTCCGAACAGAAGGAAGAACGAAGGA
AGGAGCACAGACTTAGATTGGTATATATACGCATATGTAGTGTTGAAGAAACATGAAATTGCCCAGTATT
CTTAACCCAACTGCACAGAACAAAAACGTGCAGGAAACGAAGATAAATCATGTCGAAAGCTACATATAAG
GAACGTGCTGCTACTCATCCTAGTCCTGTTGCTGCCAAGCTATTTAATATCATGCACGAAAAGCAAACAA
ACTTGTGTGCTTCATTGGATGTTCGTACCACCAAGGAATTACTGGAGTTAGTTGAAGCATTAGGTCCCAA
AATTTGTTTACTAAAAACACATGTGGATATCTTGACTGATTTTTCCATGGAGGGCACAGTTAAGCCGCTA
AAGGCATTATCCGCCAAGTACAATTTTTTACTCTTCGAGGACAGAAAATTTGCTGACATTGGTAATACAG
TCAAATTGCAGTACTCTGCGGGTGTATACAGAATAGCAGAATGGGCAGACATTACGAATGCACACGGTGT
GGTGGGCCCAGGTATTGTTAGCGGTTTGAAGCAGGCGGCAGAAGAAGTAACAAAGGAACCTAGAGGCCTT
TTGATGTTAGCAGAATTGTCATGCAAGGGCTCCCTATCTACTGGAGAATATACTAAGGGTACTGTTGACA
TTGCGAAGAGCGACAAAGATTTTGTTATCGGCTTTATTGCTCAAAGAGACATGGGTGGAAGAGATGAAGG
TTACGATTGGTTGATTATGACACCCGGTGTGGGTTTAGATGACAAGGGAGATGCATTGGGTCAACAGTAT
AGAACCGTGGATGATGTGGTTTCTACAGGATCTGACATTATTATTGTTGGAAGAGGACTATTTGCAAAGG
GAAGGGATGCTAAGGTAGAGGGTGAACGTTACAGAAAAGCAGGCTGGGAAGCATATTTGAGAAGATGCGG
CCAGCAAAACTAAAAAACTGTATTATAAGTAAATGCATGTATACTAAACTCACAAATTAGAGCTTCAATT
TAATTATATCAGTTATTACCCGAGTAACGAAGCATCTGTGCTTCATTTTGTAGAACAAAAATGCAACGCG
AGAGCGCTAATTTTTCAAACAAAGAATCTGAGCTGCATTTTTACAGAACAGAAATGCAACGCGAAAGCGC
TATTTTACCAACGAAGAATCTGTGCTTCATTTTTGTAAAACAAAAATGCAACGCGAGAGCGCTAATTTTT
CAAACAAAGAATCTGAGCTGCATTTTTACAGAACAGAAATGCAACGCGAGAGCGCTATTTTACCAACAAA
GAATCTATACTTCTTTTTTGTTCTACAAAAATGCATCCCGAGAGCGCTATTTTTCTAACAAAGCATCTTA
GATTACTTTTTTTCTCCTTTGTGCGCTCTATAATGCAGTCTCTTGATAACTTTTTGCACTGTAGGTCCGT
TAAGGTTAGAAGAAGGCTACTTTGGTGTCTATTTTCTCTTCCATAAAAAAAGCCTGACTCCACTTCCCGC
GTTTACTGATTACTAGCGAAGCTGCGGGTGCATTTTTTCAAGATAAAGGCATCCCCGATTATATTCTATA
CCGATGTGGATTGCGCATACTTTGTGAACAGAAAGTGATAGCGTTGATGATTCTTCATTGGTCAGAAAAT
TATGAACGGTTTCTTCTATTTTGTCTCTATATACTACGTATAGGAAATGTTTACATTTTCGTATTGTTTT
CGATTCACTCTATGAATAGTTCTTACTACAATTTTTTTGTCTAAAGAGTAATACTAGAGATAAACATAAA
AAATGTAGAGGTCGAGTTTAGATGCAAGTTCAAGGAGCGAAAGGTGGATGGGTAGGTTATATAGGGATAT
AGCACAGAGATATATAGCAAAGAGATACTTTTGAGCAATGTTTGTGGAAGCGGTATTCGCAATATTTTAG
TAGCTCGTTACAGTCCGGTGCGTTTTTGGTTTTTTGAAAGTGCGTCATCAGAGCGCTTTTGGTTTTCAAA
AGCGCTCTGAAGTTCCTATACTTTCTAGCTAGAGAATAGGAACTTCCCGAGCGGCCGCGTGTTACAAGCT
TGACTCCAGCGTAACTGGACTGCAATCAACTCACTGGCTCACCTTCACGGGTGGGCCTTTCTTCGGTAGA
AAATCAAAGGATCTTCTTGAGATCCTTTTTTTCTGCGCGTAATCTGCTGCTTGCAAACAAAAAAACCACC
GCTACCAGCGGTGGTTTGTTTGCCGGATCAAGAGCTACCAACTCTTTTTCCGAGGTAACTGGCTTCAGCA
GAGCGCAGATACCAAATACTGTTCTTCTAGTGTAGCCGTAGTTAGGCCACCACTTCAAGAACTCTGTAGC
ACCGCCTACATACCTCGCTCTGCTAATCCTGTTACCAGTGGCTGCTGCCAGTGGCGATAAGTCGTGTCTT
ACCGGGTTGGACTCAAGACGATAGTTACCGGATAAGGCGCAGCGGTCGGGCTGAACGGGGGGTTCGTGCA
CACAGCCCAGCTTGGAGCGAACGACCTACACCGAACTGAGATACCTACAGCGTGAGCTATGAGAAAGCGC
CACGCTTCCCGAAGGGAGAAAGGCGGACAGGTATCCGGTAAGCGGCAGGGTCGGAACAGGAGAGCGCACG
AGGGAGCTTCCAGGGGTAAACGCCTGGTATCTTTATAGTCCTGTCGGGTTTCGCCACCTCTGACTTGAGC
ATCGATTTTTGTGATGCTCGTCAGGGGGGCGGAGCCTATGGAAAAACGCCAGCAACGCAGAAAGGCCCAC
CCGAAGGTGAGCCAGGTGATTACATTTGGGCCCTCATCAGAGGTTTTCACCGTCATCACCGAAACGCGCG
AGGCAGCTGCGGTAAAGCTCATCAGCGTGGTCGTGAAGCGATTCACAGATGTCTGCCTGTTCATCCGCGT
CCAGCTCGTTGAGTTTCTCCAGAAGCGTTAATGTCTGGCTTCTGATAAAGCGGGCCATGTTAAGGGCGGT
TTTTTCCTGTTTGGTCACTTACCAATGCTTAATCAGTGAGGCACCTATCTCAGCGATCTGTCTATTTCGT
TCATCCATAGTTGCCTGACTCCCCGTCGTGTAGATAACTACGATGCGGGAGGGCTTACCATCTGGCCCCA
GTGCTGCAATGATACCGCGAGACCCACGCTCACCGGCTCCAGATTTATCAGCAATAAACCAGCCAGCCGG
GAGGGCCGAGCGCAGAAGTGATCCTGCAACTTTATCCGCCTCCATCCAGTCTATTAATTGTTGCCGGGAA
GCTAGAGTAAGTAGTTCGCCAGTTAATAGTTTGCGCAACGTTGTTGCCATTGCTACAGGCATCGTGGTGT
CACGCTCGTCGTTTGGTATGGCTTCATTCAGCTCCGGTTCCCAACGATCAAGGCGAGTTACATGATCCCC
CATGTTGTGCAAAAAAGCGGTTAGCTCCTTCGGTCCTCCGATCGTTGCCAGAAGTAAGTTGGCCGCAGTG
TTATCACTCATGGTTATGGCAGCACTGCATAATTCTCTTACTGTCATGCCATCCGTGAGATGCTTTTCTG
TGACTGGTGAGTACTCAACCAAGTCATTCTGAGAATAGTGTATGCGGCGACCGAGTTGCTCTTGCCCGGC
GTCAATACGGGATAATACCGCGCCACATAGCAGAACTTTAAAAGTGCTCATCATTGGAAAACGTTCTTCG
GGGCGTAAACTCTCAAGGATCTTACCGCTGTTGAGATCCAGTTCGATGTAACCCACTCGTGCACCCAACT
GATCTTCAGCATCTTTTACTTTCACCAGCGTTTCTGGGTGAGCAAAAACAGGAAGGCAAAATGCCGCAAA
AAAGGGAATAAGGGCGACACGGAAATGTTGAATACTCATTTTAGCTTCCTTAGCTCCTGAAAATCTCGAT
AACTCAAAAAATACGCCCGGTAGTGATCTTATTTCATTATGGTGAAAGTTGGAACCTCTTACGTGCCGAT
CAAGTCAAAAGCCTCCGGTCGGAGGCTTTTGACTTTCTGCTATGGAGGTCAGGTATGATTTAAATGGTCA
GTTAGA
